Addgene plasmid #29342: pcDNA3.1/GS-DJ1-E18Q-V5
Depositing lab: Mark Cookson. Depositing organization: National Institute on Aging (NIA). Publication: L166P mutant DJ-1, causative for recessive Parkinson's disease, is degraded through the ubiquitin-proteasome system. Miller DW, Ahmad R, Hague S, Baptista MJ, Canet-Aviles R, McLendon C, Carter DM, Zhu PP, Stadler J, Chandran J, Klinefelter GR, Blackstone C, Cookson MR. J Biol Chem. 2003 Sep 19. 278(38):36588-95. 10.1074/jbc.M304272200 PubMed 12851414.
Backbone
  Vector backbone: pcDNA3.1/GS
  Backbone manufacturer: Invitrogen
  Backbone size w/o insert (bp): 4000
  Vector type: Mammalian Expression
  Selectable markers: Neomycin (select with G418)
Growth in bacteria
  Bacterial resistance: Bleocin (Zeocin), 50 μg/mL
  Growth temperature: 37°C
  Growth strain: DH5alpha
  Copy number: High Copy
Gene/Insert
  Gene/Insert name: DJ1
  Species: H. sapiens (human)
  Mutation: E18Q
  GenBank ID: AF021819
  Entrez Gene: PARK7 (a.k.a. DJ-1, DJ1, GATD2, HEL-S-67p)
  Tag / fusion protein: V5 epitope (C terminal on insert)
  Cloning method: Restriction Enzyme
  Sequencing primers: 5′ CMV-F; 3′ BGH-Rev
Terms and licenses: Academic/Nonprofit Terms; Industry Terms: Not Available to Industry
How to cite: pcDNA3.1/GS-DJ1-E18Q-V5 was a gift from Mark Cookson (Addgene plasmid # 29342 ; http://n2t.net/addgene:29342 ; RRID:Addgene_29342)
