[The description below was written by a language model from this plasmid's Addgene catalogue record.]
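Description:
pcDNA3.1/GS-DJ1-E18Q-V5 is a mammalian expression plasmid built on the Invitrogen pcDNA3.1/GS backbone (about 4 kb without insert) and carrying the human DJ-1 coding sequence, the product of the PARK7 gene. It is maintained in E. coli as a high-copy plasmid under Zeocin (bleomycin-family) selection. The record lists neomycin/G418 as the selectable marker for mammalian cells. It lists only Zeocin on the bacterial side, so the two entries name different drugs, and no feature table is available to show which resistance cassettes are actually present.

The insert encodes DJ-1 with a single amino-acid substitution, E18Q, which replaces glutamate 18 with glutamine. A V5 epitope is fused to the C terminus, so the expressed protein can be detected or immunoprecipitated with anti-V5 antibodies and told apart from endogenous DJ-1. The promoter is not stated explicitly. However, the listed sequencing primers (CMV forward and BGH reverse) are consistent with the usual pcDNA3.1 arrangement, in which the insert lies between a CMV immediate-early promoter and a bovine growth hormone polyadenylation signal, giving strong constitutive expression in transfected cells. The insert was introduced by restriction enzyme cloning.

The associated publication concerns DJ-1 mutations linked to recessive Parkinson's disease, specifically the degradation of the L166P mutant through the ubiquitin-proteasome system. This construct fits that context as a tool for expressing a tagged DJ-1 point mutant in cultured mammalian cells, for comparison with wild-type and other variants. The record does not state the specific rationale for the E18Q change.
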