>Addgene plasmid #29342 | pcDNA3.1/GS-DJ1-E18Q-V5 | addgene partial sequence | sequence record 34736 | 29342 with BGH-rev
ATGGTGATGGTGATGATGACCGGTTCACGTAGAATCGAGACCGAGGAGAGGGTTAGGGATAGGCTTACCT
TCGAATGGGTGACCTCGAAGCTCGCCCTTGTCTTTAAGAACAAGTGGAGCCTTCACTTGAGCCGCCACCT
CCTTGCCATTCAGGGCTTCAACAATTGCAAGCGCAAACTCGAAGCTGGTCCCAGGCCCCCGGCTTGTAAG
AATCAGGCCGTCTTTTTCCACACGATTCTCAGAGTAGGTGTAATGACCTCCATTCATCATTTTGTCTTTA
GCAAGAGGGTGTGTTGTAACTTTACTTCCAAAACCTATTTCATGAGCCAACAGAGCAGTAGGACCTGCAC
AGATGGCGGCTATCAGGCCCTTCCGGTTTTCCTGCTCCTTCAGTATCTCCTTCACAGCAGCAGACTCAGA
TAAATTCTGTGCGCCCAGATTACCTCCTGGTAGAACCACCACATCATATGGTCCCTCTTTTTTTGCATCT
TCAAGGCTGGCATCAGGACAAATGACCACATCACGGCTACACTGTACTGGGTCTTTTCCAGCCAGGCCTG
CAACGGTGACCTTAATCCCAGCTCGCCTCATGACATCTACAGGGATGACCGTCTGCATTTCCTCTGCTCC
TTTAGCCAGGATGACCAGAGCTCTTTTGGAAGCCATGGTGAAGGGCGAGCTTAACTAGCCAGCTTGGGTC
TCCCTATAGTGAGTCGTATTAATTTCGATAAGCCAGTAAGCAGTGGGTTCTCTAGTTAGCCAGAGAGCTC
TGCTTATATAGACCTCCCACCGTACACGCCTACCGCCCATTTGCGTCAAT
